>Addgene plasmid #203033 | Salsa-BC192-P2H12 | addgene full sequence | sequence record 421383 | Addgene NGS Result
AGCGCCCAATACGCAAACCGCCTCTCCCCGCGCGTTGGCCGATTCATTAATGCAGTCGAGGGATCTCCAT
AAGAGAAGAGGGACAGCTATGACTGGGAGTAGTCAGGAGAGGAGGAAAAATCTGGCTAGTAAAACATGTA
AGGAAAATTTTAGGGATGTTAAAGAAAAAAATAACACAAAACAAAATATAAAAAAAATCTAACCTCAAGT
CAAGGCTTTTCTATGGAATAAGGAATGGACAGCAGGGGGCTGTTTCATATACTGATGACCTCTTTATAGC
CAACCTTTGTTCATGGCAGCCAGCATATGGGCATATGTTGCCAAACTCTAAACCAAATACTCATTCTGAT
GTTTTAAATGATTTGCCCTCCCATATGTCCTTCCGAGTGAGAGACACAAAAAATTCCAACACACTATTGC
AATGAAAATAAATTTCCTTTATTAGCCAGAAGTCAGATGCTCAAGGGGCTTCATGATGTCCCCATAATTT
TTGGCAGAGGGAAAAAGATCGATCTCAGTGGTATTTGTGAGCCAGGGCATTGGCCACACCAGCCACCACC
TTCTGATAGGCAGCCTGCACCTGAGGAGTGAATTCTTTGCCAAAATGATGAGACAGCACAACAACCAGCA
CGTTGCCCAGGAGCTGTAGGAAAGAGAAGAAGGCATGAACATGGTTAGCAGAGGGGCCCGGTTTGGACTC
AGAGTATTTTATCCTCATCTCAAACAGTGTATATCATTGTAACCATAAAGAGAAAGGCAGGATGATGACC
AGGGTGTAGTTGTTTCTACCAATAAGAATATTTCCACGCCAGCCAGAATTTATATGCAGAAATATTCTAC
CTTATCATTTAATTATAACAATTGTTCTCTAAAACTGTGCTGAAGTACAATATAATATACCCTGATTGCC
TTGAAAAAAAAGTGATTAGAGAAAGTACTTACAATCTGACAAATAAACAAAAGTGAATTTAAAAATTCGT
TACAAATGCAAGCTAAAGTTTAACGAAAAAGTTACAGAAAATGAAAAGAAAATAAGAGGAGACAATGGTT
GTCAACAGAGTAGAAAGTGAAAGAAACAAAATTATCATGAGGGTCCATGGTGATACAAGGGACATCTTCC
CATTCTAAACAACACCCTGAAAACTTTGCCCCCTCCATATAACATGAATTTTACAATAGCGAAAAAGAAA
GAACAATCAAGGGTCCCCAAACTCACCCTGAAGTTCTCAGCTCTAGAGATATCGTCGAGGCCGCGCTAGC
GTTTAAACTGTCGACCTTAATTAAGAGATCTGCTCGAGGCGCGTCAGCTGACTAGAGGATCCCCGGGTAC
CGAGCTCGAATTCGGGGCCGCGGAGGCTGGATCGGTCCCGGTGTCTTCTATGGAGGTCAAAACAGCGTGG
ATGGCGTCTCCAGGCGATCTGACGGTTCACTAAACGAGCTCTGCTTATATAGGCCTCCCACCGTACACGC
CTACCTCGACCCGGGTACCGAGCTCGACTTTCACTTTTCTCTATCACTGATAGGGAGTGGTAAACTCGAC
TTTCACTTTTCTCTATCACTGATAGGGAGTGGTAAACTCGACTTTCACTTTTCTCTATCACTGATAGGGA
GTGGTAAACTCGACTTTCACTTTTCTCTATCACTGATAGGGAGTGGTAAACTCGACTTTCACTTTTCTCT
ATCACTGATAGGGAGTGGTAAACTCGACCTATATAAGCAGAGCTCGTTTAGTGAACCGTCAGATCGCCTG
GAGACGCCATCCACGCTGTTTTGACCTCCATAGAAGACACCGGGACCGATCCAGCCTCCGCGGCCCCGAA
TTCCTGCAGCGGCCGCTCTAGAACTAGTGGATCCCCGCGGATGGTGAGCAAGGGCGAGGAGCTGTTCACC
GGGGTGGTGCCCATCCTGGTCGAGCTGGACGGCGACGTAAACGGCCACAAGTTCAGCGTGTCCGGCGAGG
GCGAGGGCGATGCCACCTACGGCAAGCTGACCCTGAAGTTCATCTGCACCACCGGCAAGCTGCCCGTGCC
CTGGCCCACCCTCGTGACCACCCTGACCTACGGCGTGCAGTGCTTCAGCCGCTACCCCGACCACATGAAG
CAGCACGACTTCTTCAAGTCCGCCATGCCCGAAGGCTACGTCCAGGAGCGCACCATCTTCTTCAAGGACG
ACGGCAACTACAAGACCCGCGCCGAGGTGAAGTTCGAGGGCGACACCCTGGTGAACCGCATCGAGCTGAA
GGGCATCGACTTCAAGGAGGACGGCAACATCCTGGGGCACAAGCTGGAGTACAACTACAACAGCCACAAC
GTCTATATCATGGCCGACAAGCAGAAGAACGGCATCAAGGTGAACTTCAAGATCCGCCACAACATCGAGG
ACGGCAGCGTGCAGCTCGCCGACCACTACCAGCAGAACACCCCCATCGGCGACGGCCCCGTGCTGCTGCC
CGACAACCACTACCTGAGCACCCAGTCCGCCCTGAGCAAAGACCCCAACGAGAAGCGCGATCACATGGTC
CTGCTGGAGTTCGTGACCGCCGCCGGGATCACTCTCGGCATGGACGAGCTGTACAAGTAAAATACAATCC
GAATTCGATATCAAGCTTGTCGACCTAGTTCTAGAGGATCCAGACATGATAAGATACATTGATGAGTTTG
GACAAACCACAACTAGAATGCAGTGAAAAAAATGCTTTATTTGTGAAATTTGTGATGCTATTGCTTTATT
TGTAACCATTATAAGCTGCAATAAACAAGTTAACAACAACAATTGCATTCATTTTATGTTTCAGGTTCAG
GGGGAGGTGTGGGAGGTTTTTTAAAGCAAGTAAAACCTCTACAAATGTGGTATGGCTGATTATGATCCTG
CAAGCCTCGTCGTCCTGGCCGGACCACGCTATCTGTGCAAGGTCCCCGGCCCCGGACGCGCGCTCCATGA
GCAGAGCGCCCGCCGCCGAGGCGAAGACTCGGGCGGCGCCCTGCCCGTCCCACCAGGTCAACAGGCGGTA
ACCGGCCTCTTCATCGGGAATGCGCGCGACCTTCAGCATCGCCGGCATGTCCCCCTGGCGGACGGGAAGT
ATCCAGCTCGACCAAGCTGGCCGCGTCGAGTGAAGACGAAAGGGCCTCGTGATACGCCTATTTTTATAGG
TTAATGTCATGATAATAATGGTTTCTTAGACGTCAGGTGGCACTTTTCGGGGAAATGTGCGCGGAACCCC
TATTTGTTTATTTTTCTAAATACATTCAAATATGTATCCGCTCATGAGACAATAACCCTGATAAATGCTT
CAATAATATTGAAAAAGGAAGAGTATGAGTATTCAACATTTCCGTGTCGCCCTTATTCCCTTTTTTGCGG
CATTTTGCCTTCCTGTTTTTGCTCACCCAGAAACGCTGGTGAAAGTAAAAGATGCTGAAGATCAGTTGGG
TGCACGAGTGGGTTACATCGAACTGGATCTCAACAGCGGTAAGATCCTTGAGAGTTTTCGCCCCGAAGAA
CGTTTTCCAATGATGAGCACTTTTAAAGTTCTGCTATGTGGCGCGGTATTATCCCGTGTTGACGCCGGGC
AAGAGCAACTCGGTCGCCGCATACACTATTCTCAGAATGACTTGGTTGAGTACTCACCAGTCACAGAAAA
GCATCTTACGGATGGCATGACAGTAAGAGAATTATGCAGTGCTGCCATAACCATGAGTGATAACACTGCG
GCCAACTTACTTCTGACAACGATCGGAGGACCGAAGGAGCTAACCGCTTTTTTGCACAACATGGGGGATC
ATGTAACTCGCCTTGATCGTTGGGAACCGGAGCTGAATGAAGCCATACCAAACGACGAGCGTGACACCAC
GATGCCTGTAGCAATGGCAACAACGTTGCGCAAACTATTAACTGGCGAACTACTTACTCTAGCTTCCCGG
CAACAATTAATAGACTGGATGGAGGCGGATAAAGTTGCAGGACCACTTCTGCGCTCGGCCCTTCCGGCTG
GCTGGTTTATTGCTGATAAATCTGGAGCCGGTGAGCGTGGGTCTCGCGGTATCATTGCAGCACTGGGGCC
AGATGGTAAGCCCTCCCGTATCGTAGTTATCTACACGACGGGGAGTCAGGCAACTATGGATGAACGAAAT
AGACAGATCGCTGAGATAGGTGCCTCACTGATTAAGCATTGGTAACTGTCAGACCAAGTTTACTCATATA
TACTTTAGATTGATTTAAAACTTCATTTTTAATTTAAAAGGATCTAGGTGAAGATCCTTTTTGATAATCT
CATGACCAAAATCCCTTAACGTGAGTTTTCGTTCCACTGAGCGTCAGACCCCGTAGAAAAGATCAAAGGA
TCTTCTTGAGATCCTTTTTTTCTGCGCGTAATCTGCTGCTTGCAAACAAAAAAACCACCGCTACCAGCGG
TGGTTTGTTTGCCGGATCAAGAGCTACCAACTCTTTTTCCGAAGGTAACTGGCTTCAGCAGAGCGCAGAT
ACCAAATACTGTTCTTCTAGTGTAGCCGTAGTTAGGCCACCACTTCAAGAACTCTGTAGCACCGCCTACA
TACCTCGCTCTGCTAATCCTGTTACCAGTGGCTGCTGCCAGTGGCGATAAGTCGTGTCTTACCGGGTTGG
ACTCAAGACGATAGTTACCGGATAAGGCGCAGCGGTCGGGCTGAACGGGGGGTTCGTGCACACAGCCCAG
CTTGGAGCGAACGACCTACACCGAACTGAGATACCTACAGCGTGAGCTATGAGAAAGCGCCACGCTTCCC
GAAGGGAGAAAGGCGGACAGGTATCCGGTAAGCGGCAGGGTCGGAACAGGAGAGCGCACGAGGGAGCTTC
CAGGGGGAAACGCCTGGTATCTTTATAGTCCTGTCGGGTTTCGCCACCTCTGACTTGAGCGTCGATTTTT
GTGATGCTCGTCAGGGGGGCGGAGCCTATGGAAAAACGCCAGCAACGCGGCCTTTTTACGGTTCCTGGCC
TTTTGCTGGCCTTTTGCTCACATGTTCTTTCCTGCGTTATCCCCTGATTCTGTGGATAACCGTATTACCG
CCTTTGAGTGAGCTGATACCGCTCGCCGCAGCCGAACGACCGAGCGCAGCGAGTCAGTGAGCGAGGAAGC
GGAAG
Features (pLannotate 1.2.2; 17 found; start..end, strand, type, name):
      2..55      +  CDS            lacI (fragment): lac repressor; lacI; The lac repressor binds to the lac operator to inhibit transcription in E. coli. This inhibition can be relieved by adding lactose or isopropyl-β-D-thiogalactopyranoside (IPTG).
    388..443     -  polyA_signal   β-globin poly(A) signal: rabbit β-globin polyadenylation signal (Gil and Proudfoot, 1987)
    518..640     -  CDS            HBB: HBB_COLGU - Experimental evidence at transcript level: Swiss-Prot protein existence level 2. Involved in oxygen transport from the lung to the various peripheral tissues. From Colobus guereza (Mantled guereza) (Eastern black-and-white colobus monkey).
    644..1216    -  intron         β-globin intron: intron from rabbit β-globin gene
   1312..1343    -  misc_feature   MCS (fragment): pUC18/19 multiple cloning site
   1437..1475    -  promoter       minimal CMV promoter: human cytomegalovirus (CMV) immediate early promoter
   1493..1708    -  protein_bind   tetracycline response element (fragment): contains seven copies of the tetracycline operator tetO tetracycline repressor TetR
   1708..1753    +  promoter       TRE3GV promoter (fragment): 3rd-generation Tet-responsive promoter that can be activated by binding of Tet-On® 3G, optimized for retroviral and lentiviral vectors
   1829..1856    +  misc_feature   MCS (fragment): pBluescript multiple cloning site
   1861..2580    +  CDS            EGFP: the original enhanced GFP (Yang et al., 1996) mammalian codon-optimized
   2591..2613    +  misc_feature   MCS (fragment): pBluescript multiple cloning site
   2627..2761    -  polyA_signal   SV40 poly(A) signal: SV40 polyadenylation signal
   2784..2867    -  CDS            large T antigen (fragment): large T antigen from SV40 (simian virus 40)
   2861..3091    -  CDS            str (fragment): STR_KLEPN - Protein inferred from homology: Swiss-Prot protein existence level 3. The aminoglycoside phosphotransferases achieve inactivation of their antibiotic substrates by phosphorylation. From Klebsiella pneumoniae.
   3210..3314    +  promoter       AmpR promoter: bla
   3315..4175    +  CDS            AmpR: β-lactamase; bla; confers resistance to ampicillin, carbenicillin, and related antibiotics
   4346..4934    +  rep_origin     ori: high-copy-number ColE1/pMB1/pBR322/pUC origin of replication
