[The description below was written by a language model from this plasmid's Addgene catalogue record and pLannotate feature annotations shown in this document.]
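Description:
Salsa-BC192-P2H12 is a mammalian expression reporter plasmid built on the pCER206 backbone, one member of a set of barcoded reporters made for PRESTO-Salsa, a highly multiplexed assay for screening GPCR activation. It is about 5.1 kb and is propagated in E. coli as a high-copy plasmid through a ColE1/pUC-type origin, with selection by ampicillin resistance from the β-lactamase gene and its own promoter. No mammalian selection marker is annotated, which is consistent with transient use.

The payload is a synthetic 730 bp EGFP/BC192 insert placed under a tetracycline response element. The feature table shows tetO repeats at the centre of what appears to be a bidirectional arrangement. On one side, a TRE3G-type promoter fragment drives the mammalian codon-optimised EGFP coding sequence. The short stretch after EGFP, between the BsrGI and HindIII cloning sites, presumably carries the BC192 barcode, although the barcode itself is not annotated. On the other side, a minimal CMV promoter faces a multiple cloning site fragment followed by a rabbit β-globin intron, a short β-globin coding fragment and the β-globin poly(A) signal, with no annotated coding payload. An SV40 poly(A) signal lies just downstream of the EGFP/barcode region but is annotated on the opposite strand, so the record leaves its role as the EGFP terminator unclear. Small lacI, SV40 large T antigen and aminoglycoside phosphotransferase fragments look like backbone remnants.

Because transcription depends on a Tet-type transactivator binding the TRE, the plasmid yields both EGFP and a barcoded transcript when that activator is present. The record does not detail the assay, but the unique barcode would let reporters be pooled and told apart by sequencing.
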