Addgene plasmid #203033: Salsa-BC192-P2H12
Purpose: Expression of barcoded reporter plasmid for PRESTO-Salsa; EGFP/BC192
Depositing lab: Noah Palm. Depositing organization: Yale University. Publication: Highly multiplexed bioactivity screening reveals human and microbiota metabolome-GPCRome interactions. Chen H, Rosen CE, Gonzalez-Hernandez JA, Song D, Potempa J, Ring AM, Palm NW. Cell. 2023 Jul 6;186(14):3095-3110.e19. doi: 10.1016/j.cell.2023.05.024. Epub 2023 Jun 14. PubMed 37321219.
Backbone
  Vector backbone: pCER206
  Vector type: Mammalian Expression
Growth in bacteria
  Bacterial resistance: Ampicillin, 100 μg/mL
  Growth temperature: 37°C
  Growth strain: DH5alpha
  Copy number: High Copy
Gene/Insert
  Gene/Insert name: EGFP/BC192
  Species: Synthetic
  Insert size (bp): 730
  Promoter: Tet Response Element (TRE)
  Cloning method: Restriction Enzyme; 5′ cloning site BsrGI (not destroyed); 3′ cloning site HindIII (not destroyed)
  Sequencing primers: 5′ Custom primer (GAAGCGCGATCACATGG)
Terms and licenses: Academic/Nonprofit Terms; Industry Terms: Not Available to Industry
How to cite: Salsa-BC192-P2H12 was a gift from Noah Palm (Addgene plasmid # 203033 ; http://n2t.net/addgene:203033 ; RRID:Addgene_203033)
