>Addgene plasmid #203033 | Salsa-BC192-P2H12 | depositor partial sequence | sequence record 393906 | BC192
AATACAATCC
